>Addgene plasmid #102903 | GG-EBNA-TdT-guide1-PGK-Puro | depositor full sequence | sequence record 194741 | GG-EBNA-TdT-guide1-PGK-Puro sequence 9360 bps
GCACTGCCCCGCGAAGAAGGGGCAGAGATGTCGTAGTCAGGTTTAGTTCGTCCGGGGCGGGGCATCGATC
CTCTAGTAAGGGATTTTGCCGATTTCGGCCTATTGGTTAAAAAATGAGCTGATTTAACAAAAATTTAACG
CGAATTTTAACAAAATATTAACGTTTACAATTTTATGGTGCACTCTCAGTACAATCTGCTCTGATGCCGC
ATAGTTAAGCCAGCCCCGACACCCGCCAACACCCGCTGACGCGCCCTGACGGGCTTGTCTGCTCCCGGCA
TCCGCTTACAGACAAGCTGTGACCGTCTCCGGGAGCTGCATGTGTCAGAGGTTTTCACCGTCATCACCGA
AACGCGCGAGACGAAAGGGCCTCGTGATACGCCTATTTTTATAGGTTAATGTCATGATAATAATGGTTTC
TTAGACGTCAGGTGGCACTTTTCGGGGAAATGTGCGCGGAACCCCTATTTGTTTATTTTTCTAAATACAT
TCAAATATGTATCCGCTCATGAGACAATAACCCTGATAAATGCTTCAATAATATTGAAAAAGGAAGAGTA
TGAGTATTCAACATTTCCGTGTCGCCCTTATTCCCTTTTTTGCGGCATTTTGCCTTCCTGTTTTTGCTCA
CCCAGAAACGCTGGTGAAAGTAAAAGATGCTGAAGATCAGTTGGGTGCACGAGTGGGTTACATCGAACTG
GATCTCAACAGCGGTAAGATCCTTGAGAGTTTTCGCCCCGAAGAACGTTTTCCAATGATGAGCACTTTTA
AAGTTCTGCTATGTGGCGCGGTATTATCCCGTATTGACGCCGGGCAAGAGCAACTCGGTCGCCGCATACA
CTATTCTCAGAATGACTTGGTTGAGTACTCACCAGTCACAGAAAAGCATCTTACGGATGGCATGACAGTA
AGAGAATTATGCAGTGCTGCCATAACCATGAGTGATAACACTGCGGCCAACTTACTTCTGACAACGATCG
GAGGACCGAAGGAGCTAACCGCTTTTTTGCACAACATGGGGGATCATGTAACTCGCCTTGATCGTTGGGA
ACCGGAGCTGAATGAAGCCATACCAAACGACGAGCGTGACACCACGATGCCTGTAGCAATGGCAACAACG
TTGCGCAAACTATTAACTGGCGAACTACTTACTCTAGCTTCCCGGCAACAATTAATAGACTGGATGGAGG
CGGATAAAGTTGCAGGACCACTTCTGCGCTCGGCCCTTCCGGCTGGCTGGTTTATTGCTGATAAATCTGG
AGCCGGTGAGCGTGGGTCTCGCGGTATCATTGCAGCACTGGGGCCAGATGGTAAGCCCTCCCGTATCGTA
GTTATCTACACGACGGGGAGTCAGGCAACTATGGATGAACGAAATAGACAGATCGCTGAGATAGGTGCCT
CACTGATTAAGCATTGGTAACTGTCAGACCAAGTTTACTCATATATACTTTAGATTGATTTAAAACTTCA
TTTTTAATTTAAAAGGATCTAGGTGAAGATCCTTTTTGATAATCTCATGACCAAAATCCCTTAACGTGAG
TTTTCGTTCCACTGAGCGTCAGACCCCGTAGAAAAGATCAAAGGATCTTCTTGAGATCCTTTTTTTCTGC
GCGTAATCTGCTGCTTGCAAACAAAAAAACCACCGCTACCAGCGGTGGTTTGTTTGCCGGATCAAGAGCT
ACCAACTCTTTTTCCGAAGGTAACTGGCTTCAGCAGAGCGCAGATACCAAATACTGTTCTTCTAGTGTAG
CCGTAGTTAGGCCACCACTTCAAGAACTCTGTAGCACCGCCTACATACCTCGCTCTGCTAATCCTGTTAC
CAGTGGCTGCTGCCAGTGGCGATAAGTCGTGTCTTACCGGGTTGGACTCAAGACGATAGTTACCGGATAA
GGCGCAGCGGTCGGGCTGAACGGGGGGTTCGTGCACACAGCCCAGCTTGGAGCGAACGACCTACACCGAA
CTGAGATACCTACAGCGTGAGCTATGAGAAAGCGCCACGCTTCCCGAAGGGAGAAAGGCGGACAGGTATC
CGGTAAGCGGCAGGGTCGGAACAGGAGAGCGCACGAGGGAGCTTCCAGGGGGAAACGCCTGGTATCTTTA
TAGTCCTGTCGGGTTTCGCCACCTCTGACTTGAGCGTCGATTTTTGTGATGCTCGTCAGGGGGGCGGAGC
CTATGGAAAAACGCCAGCAACGCGGCCTTTTTACGGTTCCTGGCCTTTTGCTGGCCTTTTGCTCACATGT
TCTTTCCTGCGTTATCCCCTGATTCTGTGGATAACCGTATTACCGCCTTTGAGTGAGCTGATACCGCTCG
CCGCAGCCGAACGACCGAGCGCAGCGAGTCAGTGAGCGAGGAAGCGGAAGAGCGCCCAATACGCAAACCG
CCTCTCCCCGCGCGTTGGCCGATTCATTAATGCAGCTGGCACGACAGGTTTCCCGACTGGAAAGCGGGCA
GTGAGCGCAACGCAATTAATGTGAGTTAGCTCACTCATTAGGCACCCCAGGCTTTACACTTTATGCTTCC
GGCTCGTATGTTGTGTGGAATTGTGAGCGGATAACAATTTCACACAGGAAACAGCTATGACCATGATTAC
GCCAAGCTCTAATACGACTCACTATAGGGAGACAAGCTTGCATGCCTGCAGGTCGACTCTAGAGGATCTC
GAGCTCAAGCTTCGAATTCCCCCTGTAAAACGACGGCCAGTGAGGGCCTATTTCCCATGATTCCTTCATA
TTTGCATATACGATACAAGGCTGTTAGAGAGATAATTGGAATTAATTTGACTGTAAACACAAAGATATTA
GTACAAAATACGTGACGTAGAAAGTAATAATTTCTTGGGTAGTTTGCAGTTTTAAAATTATGTTTTAAAA
TGGACTATCATATGCTTACCGTAACTTGAAAGTATTTCGATTTCTTGGCTTTATATATCTTGTGGAAAGG
ACGAAACACCGGAGTTCGAGATCGAGTTTTAGAGCTAGAAATAGCAAGTTAAAATAAGGCTAGTCCGTTA
TCAACTTGAAAAAGTGGCACCGAGTCGGTGCTTTTTTTCATGGTCATAGCTGTTTCCTCATGAGCGGCCG
CAGGAACCCCTAGTGATGGAGTTGGCCACTCCCTCTCTGCGCGCTCGCTCGCTCACTGAGGCCGGGCGAC
CAAAGGTCGCCCGACGCCCAATTCCGATCATATTCAATAACCCTTAATATAACTTCGTATAATGTATGCT
ATACGAAGTTATTAGGTCTGAAGAGGAGTTTACGTCCAGCCAAGCTTAGGATCTCGACCTCGAAATTCTA
CCGGGTAGGGGAGGCGCTTTTCCCAAGGCAGTCTGGAGCATGCGCTTTAGCAGCCCCGCTGGCACTTGGC
GCTACACAAGTGGCCTCTGGCCTCGCACACATTCCACATCCACCGGTAGGCGCCAACCGGCTCCGTTCTT
TGGTGGCCCCTTCGCGCCACCTTCTACTCCTCCCCTAGTCAGGAAGTTCCCCCCCGCCCCGCAGCTCGCG
TCGTGCAGGACGTGACAAATGGAAGTAGCACGTCTCACTAGTCTCGTGCAGATGGACAGCACCGCTGAGC
AATGGAAGCGGGTAGGCCTTTGGGGCAGCGGCCAATAGCAGCTTTGCTCCTTCGCTTTCTGGGCTCAGCA
GCTGGGAAGGGTGGGTCCGGGGGCGGGCTCAGGGGCGGGCTCAGGGGCGGGGCGGGCGCCCGAAGGTCCT
CCGGAGGCCCGGCATTCTGCACGCTTCAAAAGCGCACGTCTGCCGCGCTGTTCTCCTCTTCCTCATCTCC
GGGCCTTTCGACCTGCATCCATCTAGATCTCGAGCAGCTGAAGCTTACCATGACCGAGTACAAGCCCACG
GTGCGCCTCGCCACCCGCGACGACGTCCCCAGGGCCGTACGCACCCTCGCCGCCGCGTTCGCCGACTACC
CCGCCACGCGCCACACCGTCGATCCGGACCGCCACATCGAGCGGGTCACCGAGCTGCAAGAACTCTTCCT
CACGCGCGTCGGGCTCGACATCGGCAAGGTGTGGGTCGCGGACGACGGCGCCGCGGTGGCGGTCTGGACC
ACGCCGGAGAGCGTCGAAGCGGGGGCGGTGTTCGCCGAGATCGGCCCGCGCATGGCCGAGTTGAGCGGTT
CCCGGCTGGCCGCGCAGCAACAGATGGAAGGCCTCCTGGCGCCGCACCGGCCCAAGGAGCCCGCGTGGTT
CCTGGCCACCGTCGGCGTCTCGCCCGACCACCAGGGCAAGGGTCTGGGCAGCGCCGTCGTGCTCCCCGGA
GTGGAGGCGGCCGAGCGCGCCGGGGTGCCCGCCTTCCTGGAGACCTCCGCGCCCCGCAACCTCCCCTTCT
ACGAGCGGCTCGGCTTCACCGTCACCGCCGACGTCGAGGTGCCCGAAGGACCGCGCACCTGGTGCATGAC
CCGCAAGCCCGGTGCCTGACGCCCGCCCCACGACCCGCAGCGCCCGACCGAAAGGAGCGCACGACCCCAT
GCATCGATAAGCTGATCCTCACAGGCCGCACCCAGCTTTTCTTCCGTTGCCCCAGTAGCATCTCTGTCTG
GTGACCTTGAAGAGGAAGAGGAGGGGTCCCGAGAATCCCCATCCCTACCGTCCAGCAAAAAGGGGGACGA
GGAATTTGAGGCCTGGCTTGAGGCTCAGGACGCAAATCTTGAGGATGTTCAGCGGGAGTTTTCCGGGCTG
CGAGTAATTGGTGATGAGGACGAGGATGGTTCGGAGGATGGGGAATTTTCAGACCTGGATCTGTCTGACA
GCGACCATGAAGGGGATGAGGGTGGGGGGGCTGTTGGAGGGGGCAGGAGTCTGCACTCCCTGTATTCACT
GAGCGTCGTCTAATAAAGATGTCTATTGATCTCTTTTAGTGTGAATCATGTCTGACGAGGGGCCAGGTAC
AGGACCTGGAAATGGCCTAGGAGAGAAGGGAGACACATCTGGACCAGAAGGCTCCGGCGGCAGTGGACCT
CAAAGAAGAGGGGGTGATAACCATGGACGAGGACGGGGAAGAGGACGAGGACGAGGAGGCGGAAGACCAG
GAGCCCCGGGCGGCTCAGGATCAGGGCCAAGACATAGAGATGGTGTCCGGAGACCCCAAAAACGTCCAAG
TTGCATTGGCTGCAAAGGGACCCACGGTGGAACAGGAGCAGGAGCAGGAGCGGGAGGGGCAGGAGCAGGA
GGGGCAGGAGCAGGAGGAGGGGCAGGAGCAGGAGGAGGGGCAGGAGGGGCAGGAGGGGCAGGAGGGGCAG
GAGCAGGAGGAGGGGCAGGAGCAGGAGGAGGGGCAGGAGGGGCAGGAGGGGCAGGAGCAGGAGGAGGGGC
AGGAGCAGGAGGAGGGGCAGGAGGGGCAGGAGCAGGAGGAGGGGCAGGAGGGGCAGGAGGGGCAGGAGCA
GGAGGAGGGGCAGGAGCAGGAGGAGGGGCAGGAGGGGCAGGAGCAGGAGGAGGGGCAGGAGGGGCAGGAG
GGGCAGGAGCAGGAGGAGGGGCAGGAGCAGGAGGGGCAGGAGGGGCAGGAGGGGCAGGAGCAGGAGGGGC
AGGAGCAGGAGGAGGGGCAGGAGGGGCAGGAGGGGCAGGAGCAGGAGGGGCAGGAGCAGGAGGGGCAGGA
GCAGGAGGGGCAGGAGCAGGAGGGGCAGGAGGGGCAGGAGCAGGAGGGGCAGGAGGGGCAGGAGCAGGAG
GGGCAGGAGGGGCAGGAGCAGGAGGAGGGGCAGGAGGGGCAGGAGCAGGAGGAGGGGCAGGAGGGGCAGG
AGCAGGAGGGGCAGGAGGGGCAGGAGCAGGAGGGGCAGGAGGGGCAGGAGCAGGAGGGGCAGGAGGGGCA
GGAGCAGGAGGAGGGGCAGGAGCAGGAGGGGCAGGAGCAGGAGGTGGAGGCCGGGGTCGAGGAGGCAGTG
GAGGCCGGGGTCGAGGAGGTAGTGGAGGCCGGGGTCGAGGAGGTAGTGGAGGCCGCCGGGGTAGAGGACG
TGAAAGAGCCAGGGGGGGAAGTCGTGAAAGAGCCAGGGGGAGAGGTCGTGGACGTGGAGAAAAGAGGCCC
AGGAGTCCCAGTAGTCAGTCATCATCATCCGGGTCTCCACCGCGCAGGCCCCCTCCAGGTAGAAGGCCAT
TTTTCCACCCTGTAGGGGAAGCCGATTATTTTGAATACCACCAAGAAGGTGGCCCAGATGGTGAGCCTGA
CGTGCCCCCGGGAGCGATAGAGCAGGGCCCCGCAGATGACCCAGGAGAAGGCCCAAGCACTGGACCCCGG
GGTCAGGGTGATGGAGGCAGGCGCAAAAAAGGAGGGTGGTTTGGAAAGCATCGTGGTCAAGGAGGTTCCA
ACCCGAAATTTGAGAACATTGCAGAAGGTTTAAGAGCTCTCCTGGCTAGGAGTCACGTAGAAAGGACTAC
CGACGAAGGAACTTGGGTCGCCGGTGTGTTCGTATATGGAGGTAGTAAGACCTCCCTTTACAACCTAAGG
CGAGGAACTGCCCTTGCTATTCCACAATGTCGTCTTACACCATTGAGTCGTCTCCCCTTTGGAATGGCCC
CTGGACCCGGCCCACAACCTGGCCCGCTAAGGGAGTCCATTGTCTGTTATTTCATGGTCTTTTTACAAAC
TCATATATTTGCTGAGGTTTTGAAGGATGCGATTAAGGACCTTGTTATGACAAAGCCCGCTCCTACCTGC
AATATCAGGGTGACTGTGTGCAGCTTTGACGATGGAGTAGATTTGCCTCCCTGGTTTCCACCTATGGTGG
AAGGGGCTGCCGCGGAGGGTGATGACGGAGATGACGGAGATGAAGGAGGTGATGGAGATGAGGGTGAGGA
AGGGCAGGAGTGATGTAACTTGTTAGGAGACGCCCTCAATCGTATTAAAAGCCGTGTATTCCCCCGCACT
AAAGAATAAATCCCCAGTAGACATCATGCGTGCTGTTGGTGTATTTCTGGCCATCTGTCTTGTCACCATT
TTCGTCCTCCCAACATGGGGCAATTGCCGGAACCCTTAATATAACTTCGTATAATGTATGCTATACGAAG
TTATTAGGTCCCTCGAAGAGGTTCACTAGCGGATCTCAATTGGGCATACCCATGTTGTCACGTCACTCAG
CTCCGCGCTCAACACCTTCTCGCGTTGGAAAACATTAGCGACATTTACCTGGTGAGCAATCAGACATGCG
ACGGCTTTAGCCTGGCCTCCTTAAATTCACCTAAGAATGGGAGCAACCAGCAGGAAAAGGACAAGCAGCG
AAAATTCACGCCCCCTTGGGAGGTGGCGGCATATGCAAAGGATAGCACTCCCACTCTACTACTGGGTATC
ATATGCTGACTGTATATGCATGAGGATAGCATATGCTACCCGGATACAGATTAGGATAGCATATACTACC
CAGATATAGATTAGGATAGCATATGCTACCCAGATATAGATTAGGATAGCCTATGCTACCCAGATATAAA
TTAGGATAGCATATACTACCCAGATATAGATTAGGATAGCATATGCTACCCAGATATAGATTAGGATAGC
CTATGCTACCCAGATATAGATTAGGATAGCATATGCTACCCAGATATAGATTAGGATAGCATATGCTATC
CAGATATTTGGGTAGTATATGCTACCCAGATATAAATTAGGATAGCATATACTACCCTAATCTCTATTAG
GATAGCATATGCTACCCGGATACAGATTAGGATAGCATATACTACCCAGATATAGATTAGGATAGCATAT
GCTACCCAGATATAGATTAGGATAGCCTATGCTACCCAGATATAAATTAGGATAGCATATACTACCCAGA
TATAGATTAGGATAGCATATGCTACCCAGATATAGATTAGGATAGCCTATGCTACCCAGATATAGATTAG
GATAGCATATGCTATCCAGATATTTGGGTAGTATATGCTACCCATGGCAACATTAGCCCACCGTGCTCTC
AGCGACCTCGTGAATATGAGGACCAACAACCCTGTGCTTGGCGCTCAGGCGCAAGTGTGTGTAATTTGTC
CTCCAGATCGCAGCAATCGCGCCCCTATCTTGGCCCGCCCACCTACTTATGCAGGTATTCCCCGGGGTGC
CATTAGTGGTTTTGTGGGCAAGTGGTTTGACCGCAGTGGTTAGCGGGGTTACAATCAGCCAAGTTATTAC
ACCCTTATTTTACAGTCCAAAACCGCAGGGCGGCGTGTGGGGGCTGACGCGTGCCCCCACTCCACAATTT
CAAAAAAAAGAGTGGCCACTTGTCTTTGTTTATGGGCCCCATTGGCGTGGAGCCCCGTTTAATTTTCGGG
GGTGTTAGAGACAACCAGTGGAGTCCGCTGCTGTCGGCGTCCACTCTCTTTCCCCTTGTTACAAATAGAG
TGTAACAACATGGTTCACCTGTCTTGGTCCCTGCCTGGGACACATCTTAATAACCCCAGTATCATATTGC
ACTAGGATTATGTGTTGCCCATAGCCATAAATTCGTGTGAGATGGACATCCAGTCTTTACGGCTTGTCCC
CACCCCATGGATTTCTATTGTTAAAGATATTCAGAATGTTTCATTCCTACACTAGTATTTATTGCCCAAG
GGGTTTGTGAGGGTTATATTGGTGTCATAGCACAATGCCACCACTGAACCCCCCGTCCAAATTTTATTCT
GGGGGCGTCACCTGAAACCTTGTTTTCGAGCACCTCACATACACCTTACTGTTCACAACTCAGCAGTTAT
TCTATTAGCTAAACGAAGGAGAATGAAGAAGCAGGCGAAGATTCAGGAGAGTTCACTGCCCGCTCCTTGA
TCTTCAGCCACTGCCCTTGTGACTAAAATGGTTCACTACCCTCGTGGAATCCTGACCCCATGTAAATAAA
ACCGTGACAGCTCATGGGGTGGGAGATATCGCTGTTCCTTAGGACCCTTTTACTAACCCTAATTCGATAG
CATATGCTTCCCGTTGGGTAACATATGCTATTGAATTAGGGTTAGTCTGGATAGTATATACTACTACCCG
GGAAGCATATGCTACCCGTTTAGGGTTAACAAGGGGGCCTTATAAACACTATTGCTAATGCCCTCTTGAG
GGTCCGCTTATCGGTAGCTACACAGGCCCCTCTGATTGACGTTGGTGTAGCCTCCCGTAGTCTTCCTGGG
CCCCTGGGAGGTACATGTCCCCCAGCATTGGTGTAAGAGCTTCAGCCAAGAGTTACACATAAAGGCAATG
TTGTGTTGCAGTCCACAGACTGCAAAGTCTGCTCCAGGATGAAAGCCACTCAGTGTTGGCAAATGTGCAC
ATCCATTTATAAGGATGTCAACTACAGTCAGAGAACCCCTTTGTGTTTGGTCCCCCCCCGTGTCACATGT
GGAACAGGGCCCAGTTGGCAAGTTGTACCAACCAACTGAAGGGATTACAT
Features (pLannotate 1.2.2; 26 found; start..end, strand, type, name):
     77..173     +  rep_origin     M13 ori (fragment): M13 bacteriophage origin of replication; arrow indicates direction of (+) strand synthesis
    174..223     -  misc_feature   bom (fragment): basis of mobility region from pBR322
    325..360     -  CDS            rop (fragment): Rop protein, which maintains plasmids at low copy number; rop
    455..559     +  promoter       AmpR promoter: bla
    560..1420    +  CDS            AmpR: β-lactamase; bla; confers resistance to ampicillin, carbenicillin, and related antibiotics
   1591..2179    +  rep_origin     ori: high-copy-number ColE1/pMB1/pBR322/pUC origin of replication
   2362..2454    +  CDS            lacI (fragment): lac repressor; lacI; The lac repressor binds to the lac operator to inhibit transcription in E. coli. This inhibition can be relieved by adding lactose or isopropyl-β-D-thiogalactopyranoside (IPTG).
   2467..2488    +  protein_bind   CAP binding site: CAP binding activates transcription in the presence of cAMP. E. coli catabolite activator protein
   2503..2533    +  promoter       lac promoter: promoter for the E. coli lac operon
   2541..2557    +  protein_bind   lac operator: The lac repressor binds to the lac operator to inhibit transcription in E. coli. This inhibition can be relieved by adding lactose or isopropyl-β-D-thiogalactopyranoside (IPTG). lac repressor encoded by lacI
   2600..2618    +  promoter       T7 promoter: promoter for bacteriophage T7 RNA polymerase
   2624..2658    -  misc_feature   MCS (fragment): pUC18/19 multiple cloning site
   2658..2679    +  misc_feature   MCS (fragment): multiple cloning site
   2684..2703    -  CDS            lacZα (fragment): LacZα fragment of β-galactosidase; lacZ fragment
   2702..2942    +  promoter       U6 promoter: RNA polymerase III promoter for human U6 snRNA
   2966..3041    +  misc_RNA       gRNA scaffold: guide RNA scaffold for the Streptococcus pyogenes CRISPR/Cas9 system
   3082..3169    +  repeat_region  AAV2 ITR (fragment): inverted terminal repeat of adeno-associated virus serotype 2 inverted
   3199..3232    -  protein_bind   loxP: Cre-mediated recombination occurs in the 8-bp core sequence (GCATACAT). Cre recombinase
   3293..3790    +  promoter       PGK promoter: mouse phosphoglycerate kinase 1 promoter
   3830..4429    +  CDS            PuroR: puromycin N-acetyltransferase; pac from Streptomyces alboniger; confers resistance to puromycin
   4496..4840    +  CDS            BRRF2_EBVB9 (fragment): Protein inferred from homology: Swiss-Prot protein existence level 3. From Epstein-Barr virus (strain B95-8) (HHV-4) (Human herpesvirus 4).
   4878..6803    +  CDS            EBNA1: Epstein-Barr nuclear antigen 1, also known as EBNA-1 crucial for latent viral infection, and for episomal amplification of vectors containing the oriP origin (Okita et al., 2013)
   6886..6954    +  CDS            gL (fragment): GL_EBVB9 - Experimental evidence at protein level: Swiss-Prot protein existence level 1. The heterodimer glycoprotein H-glycoprotein L is required for the fusion of viral and plasma membranes leading to virus entry into the host cell. Acts as a functional inhibitor of gH and maintains gH in an inhibited form. Upon binding to host integrins, gL dissociates from gH leading to activation of the viral fusion glycoproteins gB and gH. Fusion of EBV with B-lymphocytes requires the additional receptor- binding protein gp42, which forms a complex with gH/gL. The heterodimer gH/gL targets also host EPHA
   6971..7004    -  protein_bind   loxP: Cre-mediated recombination occurs in the 8-bp core sequence (GCATACAT). Cre recombinase
   7038..7190    +  CDS            gL (fragment): GL_EBVA8 - Experimental evidence at protein level: Swiss-Prot protein existence level 1. The heterodimer glycoprotein H-glycoprotein L is required for the fusion of viral and plasma membranes leading to virus entry into the host cell. Acts as a functional inhibitor of gH and maintains gH in an inhibited form. Upon binding to host integrins, gL dissociates from gH leading to activation of the viral fusion glycoproteins gB and gH. The heterodimer gH/gL targets also host EPHA2 to promote viral entry. From Epstein-Barr virus (strain AG876) (HHV-4) (Human herpesvirus 4).
   7191..8980    +  rep_origin     oriP: Epstein-Barr virus oriP replication origin (Yates et al., 2000)
