>Addgene plasmid #102903 | GG-EBNA-TdT-guide1-PGK-Puro | addgene full sequence | sequence record 198389 | Addgene NGS Result
TAATGTGAGTTAGCTCACTCATTAGGCACCCCAGGCTTTACACTTTATGCTTCCGGCTCGTATGTTGTGT
GGAATTGTGAGCGGATAACAATTTCACACAGGAAACAGCTATGACCATGATTACGCCAAGCTCTAATACG
ACTCACTATAGGGAGACAAGCTTGCATGCCTGCAGGTCGACTCTAGAGGATCTCGAGCTCAAGCTTCGRW
YTCACCCTGTAAAACGACGGCCAGTGAGGGCCTATTTCCCATGATTCCTTCATATTTGCATATACGATAC
AAGGCTGTTAGAGAGATAATTGGAATTAATTTGACTGTAAACACAAAGATATTAGTACAAAATACGTGAC
GTAGAAAGTAATAATTTCTTGGGTAGTTTGCAGTTTTAAAATTATGTTTTAAAATGGACTATCATATGCT
TACCGTAACTTGAAAGTATTTCGATTTCTTGGCTTTATATATCTTGTGGAAAGGACGAAACACCGGAGTT
CGAGATCGAGTTTTAGAGCTAGAAATAGCAAGTTAAAATAAGGCTAGTCCGTTATCAACTTGAAAAAGTG
GCACCGAGTCGGTGCTTTTTTTCATGGTCATAGCTGTTTCCTCATGTGAGACGAGATCTGTCGACGCGGC
CGCAGGAACCCMCTCCCTCTCTGCGCGCTCGCTCGCTCACTGAGGCCGGGCGACCAAAGGTCGCCCGACG
CCCAATTCCGATCATATTCAATAACCCTTAATATAACTTCGTATAATGTATGCTATACGAAGTTATTAGG
TCTGAAGAGGAGTTTACGTCCAGCCAAGCTTAGGATCTCGACCTCGAAATTCTACCGGGTAGGGGAGGCG
CTTTTCCCAAGGCAGTCTGGAGCATGCGCTTTAGCAGCCCCGCTGGGCACTTGGCGCTACACAAGTGGCC
TCTGGCCTCGCACACATTCCACATCCACCGGTAGGCGCCAACCGGCTCCGTTCTTTGGTGGCCCCTTCGC
GCCACCTTCTACTCCTCCCCTAGTCAGGAAGTTCCCCCCCGCCCCGCAGCTCGCGTCGTGCAGGACGTGA
CAAATGGAAGTAGCACGTCTCACTAGTCTCGTGCAGATGGACAGCACCGCTGAGCAATGGAAGCGGGTAG
GCCTTTGGGGCAGCGGCCAATAGCAGCTTTGCTCCTTCGCTTTCTGGGCTCAGAGGCTGGGAAGGGGTGG
GTCCGGGGGCGGGCTCAGGGGCGGGCTCAGGGGCGGGGCGGGCGCCCGAAGGTCCTCCGGAGGCCCGGCA
TTCTGCACGCTTCAAAAGCGCACGTCTGCCGCGCTGTTCTCCTCTTCCTCATCTCCGGGCCTTTCGACCT
GCATCCATCTAGATCTCGAGCAGCTGAAGCTTACCATGACCGAGTACAAGCCCACGGTGCGCCTCGCCAC
CCGCGACGACGTCCCCAGGGCCGTACGCACCCTCGCCGCCGCGTTCGCCGACTACCCCGCCACGCGCCAC
ACCGTCGATCCGGACCGCCACATCGAGCGGGTCACCGAGCTGCAAGAACTCTTCCTCACGCGCGTCGGGC
TCGACATCGGCAAGGTGTGGGTCGCGGACGACGGCGCCGCGGTGGCGGTCTGGACCACGCCGGAGAGCGT
CGAAGCGGGGGCGGTGTTCGCCGAGATCGGCCCGCGCATGGCCGAGTTGAGCGGTTCCCGGCTGGCCGCG
CAGCAACAGATGGAAGGCCTCCTGGCGCCGCACCGGCCCAAGGAGCCCGCGTGGTTCCTGGCCACCGTCG
GCGTCTCGCCCGACCACCAGGGCAAGGGTCTGGGCAGCGCCGTCGTGCTCCCCGGAGTGGAGGCGGCCGA
GCGCGCCGGGGTGCCCGCCTTCCTGGAGACCTCCGCGCCCCACAACCTCCCCTTCTACGAGCGGCTCGGC
TTCACCGTCACCGCCGACGTCGAGGTGCCCGAAGGACCGCGCACCTGGTGCATGACCCGCAAGCCCGGTG
CCTGACGCCCGCCCCACGACCCGCAGCGCCCGACCGAAAGGAGCGCACGACCCCATGCATCGATAAGCTG
ATCCTCACAGGCCGCACCCAGCTTTTCTTCCGTTGCCCCAGTAGCATCTCTGTCTGGTGACCTTGAAGAG
GAAGAGGAGGGGTCCCGAGAATCCCCATCCCTACCGTCCAGCAAAAAGGGGGACGAGGAATTTGAGGCCT
GGCTTGAGGCTCAGGACGCAAATCTTGAGGATGTTCAGCGGGAGTTTTCCGGGCTGCGAGTAATTGGTGA
TGAGGACGAGGATGGTTCGGAGGATGGGGAATTTTCAGACCTGGATCTGTCTGACAGCGACCATGAAGGG
GATGAGGGTGGGGGGGCTGTTGGAGGGGGCAGGAGTCTGCACTCCCTGTATTCACTGAGCGTCGTCTAAT
AAAGATGTCTATTGATCTCTTTTAGTGTGAATCATGTCTGACGAGGGGCCAGGTACAGGACCTGGAAATG
GCCTAGGAGAGAAGGGAGACACATCTGGACCAGAAGGCTCCGGCGGCAGTGGACCTCAAAGAAGAGGGGG
TGATAACCATGGACGAGGACGGGGAAGAGGACGAGGACGAGGAGGCGGAAGACCAGGAGCCCCGGGCGGC
TCAGGATCAGGGCCAAGACATAGAGATGGTGTCCGGAGACCCCAAAAACGTCCAAGTTGCATTGGCTGCA
AAGGGACCCACGGTGGAACAGGAGCAGGAGCAGGAGCGGGAGGGGCAGGAGCAGGAGGGGCAGGAGCAGG
AGGAGGGGCAGGAGCAGGAGGAGGGGCAGGAGGGGCAGGAGGGGCAGGAGGGGCAGGAGCAGGAGGAGGG
GCAGGAGCAGGAGGAGGGGCAGGAGGGGCAGGAGGGGCAGGAGCAGGAGGAGGGGCAGGAGCAGGAGGAG
GGGCAGGAGGGGCAGGAGCAGGAGGAGGGGCAGGAGGGGCAGGAGGGGCAGGAGCAGGAGGAGGGGCAGG
AGCAGGAGGAGGGGCAGGAGGGGCAGGAGCAGGAGGAGGGGCAGGAGGGGCAGGAGGGGCAGGAGCAGGA
GGAGGGGCAGGAGCAGGAGGGGCAGGAGGGGCAGGAGGGGCAGGAGCAGGAGGGGCAGGAGCAGGAGGAG
GGGCAGGAGGGGCAGGAGGGGCAGGAGCAGGAGGGGCAGGAGCAGGAGGGGCAGGAGCAGGAGGGGCAGG
AGCAGGAGGGGCAGGAGGGGCAGGAGCAGGAGGGGCAGGAGGGGCAGGAGCAGGAGGGGCAGGAGGGGCA
GGAGCAGGAGGAGGGGCAGGAGGGGCAGGAGCAGGAGGAGGGGCAGGAGGGGCAGGAGCAGGAGGGGCAG
GAGGGGCAGGAGCAGGAGGGGCAGGAGGGGCAGGAGCAGGAGGGGCAGGAGGGGCAGGAGCAGGAGGAGG
GGCAGGAGCAGGAGGGGCAGGAGCAGGAGGTGGAGGCCGGGGTCGAGGAGGCAGTGGAGGCCGGGGTCGA
GGAGGTAGTGGAGGCCGGGGTCGAGGAGGTAGTGGAGGCCGCCGGGGTAGAGGACGTGAAAGAGCCAGGG
GGGGAAGTCGTGAAAGAGCCAGGGGGAGAGGTCGTGGACGTGGAGAAAAGAGGCCCAGGAGTCCCAGTAG
TCAGTCATCATCATCCGGGTCTCCACCGCGCAGGCCCCCTCCAGGTAGAAGGCCATTTTTCCACCCTGTA
GGGGAAGCCGATTATTTTGAATACCACCAAGAAGGTGGCCCAGATGGTGAGCCTGACGTGCCCCCGGGAG
CGATAGAGCAGGGCCCCGCAGATGACCCAGGAGAAGGCCCAAGCACTGGACCCCGGGGTCAGGGTGATGG
AGGCAGGCGCAAAAAAGGAGGGTGGTTTGGAAAGCATCGTGGTCAAGGAGGTTCCAACCCGAAATTTGAG
AACATTGCAGAAGGTTTAAGAGCTCTCCTGGCTAGGAGTCACGTAGAAAGGACTACCGACGAAGGAACTT
GGGTCGCCGGTGTGTTCGTATATGGAGGTAGTAAGACCTCCCTTTACAACCTAAGGCGAGGAACTGCCCT
TGCTATTCCACAATGTCGTCTTACACCATTGAGTCGTCTCCCCTTTGGAATGGCCCCTGGACCCGGCCCA
CAACCTGGCCCGCTAAGGGAGTCCATTGTCTGTTATTTCATGGTCTTTTTACAAACTCATATATTTGCTG
AGGTTTTGAAGGATGCGATTAAGGACCTTGTTATGACAAAGCCCGCTCCTACCTGCAATATCAGGGTGAC
TGTGTGCAGCTTTGACGATGGAGTAGATTTGCCTCCCTGGTTTCCACCTATGGTGGAAGGGGCTGCCGCG
GAGGGTGATGACGGAGATGACGGAGATGAAGGAGGTGATGGAGATGAGGGTGAGGAAGGGCAGGAGTGAT
GTAACTTGTTAGGAGACGCCCTCAATCGTATTAAAAGCCGTGTATTCCCCCGCACTAAAGAATAAATCCC
CAGTAGACATCATGCGTGCTGTTGGTGTATTTCTGGCCATCTGTCTTGTCACCATTTTCGTCCTCCCAAC
ATGGGGCAATTGCCGGAACCCTTAATATAACTTCGTATAATGTATGCTATACGAAGTTATTAGGTCCCTC
GAAGAGGTTCACTAGCGGATCTCAATTGGGCATACCCATGTTGTCACGTCACTCAGCTCCGCGCTCAACA
CCTTCTCGCGTTGGAAAACATTAGCGACATTTACCTGGTGAGCAATCAGACATGCGACGGCTTTAGCCTG
GCCTCCTTAAATTCACCTAAGAATGGGAGCAACCAGCAGGAAAAGGACAAGCAGCGAAAATTCACGCCCC
CTTGGGAGGTGGCGGCATATGCAAAGGATAGCACTCCCACTCTACTACTGGGTATCATATGCTGACTGTA
TATGCATGAGGATAGCATATGCTACCCGGATACAGATTAGGATAGCATATACTACCCAGATATAGATTAG
GATAGCATATGCTACCCAGATATAGATTAGGATAGCCTATGCTACCCAGATATAAATTAGGATAGCATAT
ACTACCCAGATATAGATTAGGATAGCATATGCTACCCAGATATAGATTAGGATAGCCTATGCTACCCAGA
TATAGATTAGGATAGCATATGCTACCCAGATATAGATTAGGATAGCATATGCTATCCAGATATTTGGGTA
GTATATGCTACCCAGATATAAATTAGGATAGCATATACTACCCTAATCTCTATTAGGATAGCATATGCTA
CCCGGATACAGATTAGGATAGCATATACTACCCAGATATAGATTAGGATAGCATATGCTACCCAGATATA
GATTAGGATAGCCTATGCTACCCAGATATAAATTAGGATAGCATATACTACCCAGATATAGATTAGGATA
GCATATGCTACCCAGATATAGATTAGGATAGCCTATGCTACCCAGATATAGATTAGGATAGCATATGCTA
TCCAGATATTTGGGTAGTATATGCTACCCATGGCAACATTAGCCCACCGTGCTCTCAGCGACCTCGTGAA
TATGAGGACCAACAACCCTGTGCTTGGCGCTCAGGCGCAAGTGTGTGTAATTTGTCCTCCAGATCGCAGC
AATCGCGCCCCTATCTTGGCCCGCCCACCTACTTATGCAGGTATTCCCCGGGGTGCCATTAGTGGTTTTG
TGGGCAAGTGGTTTGACCGCAGTGGTTAGCGGGGTTACAATCAGCCAAGTTATTACACCCTTATTTTACA
GTCCAAAACCGCAGGGCGGCGTGTGGGGGCTGACGCGTGCCCCCACTCCACAATTTCAAAAAAAAGAGTG
GCCACTTGTCTTTGTTTATGGGCCCCATTGGCGTGGAGCCCCGTTTAATTTTCGGGGGTGTTAGAGACAA
CCAGTGGAGTCCGCTGCTGTCGGCGTCCACTCTCTTTCCCCTTGTTACAAATAGAGTGTAACAACATGGT
TCACCTGTCTTGGTCCCTGCCTGGGACACATCTTAATAACCCCAGTATCATATTGCACTAGGATTATGTG
TTGCCCATAGCCATAAATTCGTGTGAGATGGACATCCAGTCTTTACGGCTTGTCCCCACCCCATGGATTT
CTATTGTTAAAGATATTCAGAATGTTTCATTCCTACACTAGTATTTATTGCCCAAGGGGTTTGTGAGGGT
TATATTGGTGTCATAGCACAATGCCACCACTGAACCCCCCGTCCAAATTTTATTCTGGGGGCGTCACCTG
AAACCTTGTTTTCGAGCACCTCACATACACCTTACTGTTCACAACTCAGCAGTTATTCTATTAGCTAAAC
GAAGGAGAATGAAGAAGCAGGCGAAGATTCAGGAGAGTTCACTGCCCGCTCCTTGATCTTCAGCCACTGC
CCTTGTGACTAAAATGGTTCACTACCCTCGTGGAATCCTGACCCCATGTAAATAAAACCGTGACAGCTCA
TGGGGTGGGAGATATCGCTGTTCCTTAGGACCCTTTTACTAACCCTAATTCGATAGCATATGCTTCCCGT
TGGGTAACATATGCTATTGAATTAGGGTTAGTCTGGATAGTATATACTACTACCCGGGAAGCATATGCTA
CCCGTTTAGGGTTAACAAGGGGGCCTTATAAACACTATTGCTAATGCCCTCTTGAGGGTCCGCTTATCGG
TAGCTACACAGGCCCCTCTGATTGACGTTGGTGTAGCCTCCCGTAGTCTTCCTGGGCCCCTGGGAGGTAC
ATGTCCCCCAGCATTGGTGTAAGAGCTTCAGCCAAGAGTTACACATAAAGGCAATGTTGTGTTGCAGTCC
ACAGACTGCAAAGTCTGCTCCAGGATGAAAGCCACTCAGTGTTGGCAAATGTGCACATCCATTTATAAGG
ATGTCAACTACAGTCAGAGAACCCCTTTGTGTTTGGTCCCCCCCCGTGTCACATGTGGAACAGGGCCCAG
TTGGCAAGTTGTACCAACCAACTGAAGGGATTACATGCACTGCCCCGCGAAGAAGGGGCAGAGATGTCGT
AGTCAGGTTTAGTTCGTCCGGGGCGGGGATCGATCCTCTAGTAAGGGATTTTGCCGATTTCGGTCTATTG
GTTAAAAAATGAGCTGATTTAACAAAAATTTAACGCGAATTTTAACAAAATATTAACGTTTACAATTTTA
TGGTGCACTCTCAGTACAATCTGCTCTGATGCCGCATAGTTAAGCCAGCCCCGACACCCGCCAACACCCG
CTGACGCGCCCTGACGGGCTTGTCTGCTCCCGGCATCCGCTTACAGACAAGCTGTGACCGTCTCCGGGAG
CTGCATGTGTCAGAGGTTTTCACCGTCATCACCGAAACGCGCGAGACGAAAGGGCCTCGTGATACGCCTA
TTTTTATAGGTTAATGTCATGATAATAATGGTTTCTTAGACGTCAGGTGGCACTTTTCGGGGAAATGTGC
GCGGAACCCCTATTTGTTTATTTTTCTAAATACATTCAAATATGTATCCGCTCATGAGACAATAACCCTG
ATAAATGCTTCAATAATATTGAAAAAGGAAGAGTATGAGTATTCAACATTTCCGTGTCGCCCTTATTCCC
TTTTTTGCGGCATTTTGCCTTCCTGTTTTTGCTCACCCAGAAACGCTGGTGAAAGTAAAAGATGCTGAAG
ATCAGTTGGGTGCACGAGTGGGTTACATCGAACTGGATCTCAACAGCGGTAAGATCCTTGAGAGTTTTCG
CCCCGAAGAACGTTTTCCAATGATGAGCACTTTTAAAGTTCTGCTATGTGGCGCGGTATTATCCCGTATT
GACGCCGGGCAAGAGCAACTCGGTCGCCGCATACACTATTCTCAGAATGACTTGGTTGAGTACTCACCAG
TCACAGAAAAGCATCTTACGGATGGCATGACAGTAAGAGAATTATGCAGTGCTGCCATAACCATGAGTGA
TAACACTGCGGCCAACTTACTTCTGACAACGATCGGAGGACCGAAGGAGCTAACCGCTTTTTTGCACAAC
ATGGGGGATCATGTAACTCGCCTTGATCGTTGGGAACCGGAGCTGAATGAAGCCATACCAAACGACGAGC
GTGACACCACGATGCCTGTAGCAATGGCAACAACGTTGCGCAAACTATTAACTGGCGAACTACTTACTCT
AGCTTCCCGGCAACAATTAATAGACTGGATGGAGGCGGATAAAGTTGCAGGACCACTTCTGCGCTCGGCC
CTTCCGGCTGGCTGGTTTATTGCTGATAAATCTGGAGCCGGTGAGCGTGGGTCTCGCGGTATCATTGCAG
CACTGGGGCCAGATGGTAAGCCCTCCCGTATCGTAGTTATCTACACGACGGGGAGTCAGGCAACTATGGA
TGAACGAAATAGACAGATCGCTGAGATAGGTGCCTCACTGATTAAGCATTGGTAACTGTCAGACCAAGTT
TACTCATATATACTTTAGATTGATTTAAAACTTCATTTTTAATTTAAAAGGATCTAGGTGAAGATCCTTT
TTGATAATCTCATGACCAAAATCCCTTAACGTGAGTTTTCGTTCCACTGAGCGTCAGACCCCGTAGAAAA
GATCAAAGGATCTTCTTGAGATCCTTTTTTTCTGCGCGTAATCTGCTGCTTGCAAACAAAAAAACCACCG
CTACCAGCGGTGGTTTGTTTGCCGGATCAAGAGCTACCAACTCTTTTTCCGAAGGTAACTGGCTTCAGCA
GAGCGCAGATACCAAATACTGTTCTTCTAGTGTAGCCGTAGTTAGGCCACCACTTCAAGAACTCTGTAGC
ACCGCCTACATACCTCGCTCTGCTAATCCTGTTACCAGTGGCTGCTGCCAGTGGCGATAAGTCGTGTCTT
ACCGGGTTGGACTCAAGACGATAGTTACCGGATAAGGCGCAGCGGTCGGGCTGAACGGGGGGTTCGTGCA
CACAGCCCAGCTTGGAGCGAACGACCTACACCGAACTGAGATACCTACAGCGTGAGCTATGAGAAAGCGC
CACGCTTCCCGAAGGGAGAAAGGCGGACAGGTATCCGGTAAGCGGCAGGGTCGGAACAGGAGAGCGCACG
AGGGAGCTTCCAGGGGGAAACGCCTGGTATCTTTATAGTCCTGTCGGGTTTCGCCACCTCTGACTTGAGC
GTCGATTTTTGTGATGCTCGTCAGGGGGGCGGAGCCTATGGAAAAACGCCAGCAACGCGGCCTTTTTACG
GTTCCTGGCCTTTTGCTGGCCTTTTGCTCACATGTTCTTTCCTGCGTTATCCCCTGATTCTGTGGATAAC
CGTATTACCGCCTTTGAGTGAGCTGATACCGCTCGCCGCAGCCGAACGACCGAGCGCAGCGAGTCAGTGA
GCGAGGAAGCGGAAGAGCGCCCAATACGCAAACCGCCTCTCCCCGCGCGTTGGCCGATTCATTAATGCAG
CTGGCACGACAGGTTTCCCGACTGGAAAGCGGGCAGTGAGCGCAACGCAAT
Features (pLannotate 1.2.2; 26 found; start..end, strand, type, name):
      1..22      +  protein_bind   CAP binding site: CAP binding activates transcription in the presence of cAMP. E. coli catabolite activator protein
     37..67      +  promoter       lac promoter: promoter for the E. coli lac operon
     75..91      +  protein_bind   lac operator: The lac repressor binds to the lac operator to inhibit transcription in E. coli. This inhibition can be relieved by adding lactose or isopropyl-β-D-thiogalactopyranoside (IPTG). lac repressor encoded by lacI
    134..152     +  promoter       T7 promoter: promoter for bacteriophage T7 RNA polymerase
    158..192     -  misc_feature   MCS (fragment): pUC18/19 multiple cloning site
    192..208     +  misc_feature   MCS (fragment): multiple cloning site
    218..237     -  CDS            lacZα (fragment): LacZα fragment of β-galactosidase; lacZ fragment
    236..476     +  promoter       U6 promoter: RNA polymerase III promoter for human U6 snRNA
    500..575     +  misc_RNA       gRNA scaffold: guide RNA scaffold for the Streptococcus pyogenes CRISPR/Cas9 system
    640..703     +  repeat_region  AAV2 ITR (fragment): inverted terminal repeat of adeno-associated virus serotype 2 inverted
    733..766     -  protein_bind   loxP: Cre-mediated recombination occurs in the 8-bp core sequence (GCATACAT). Cre recombinase
    827..1326    +  promoter       PGK promoter: mouse phosphoglycerate kinase 1 promoter
   1366..1965    +  CDS            PuroR (fragment): puromycin N-acetyltransferase; pac from Streptomyces; confers resistance to puromycin
   2032..2376    +  CDS            BRRF2_EBVB9 (fragment): Protein inferred from homology: Swiss-Prot protein existence level 3. From Epstein-Barr virus (strain B95-8) (HHV-4) (Human herpesvirus 4).
   2414..4339    +  CDS            EBNA1: Epstein-Barr nuclear antigen 1, also known as EBNA-1 crucial for latent viral infection, and for episomal amplification of vectors containing the oriP origin (Okita et al., 2013)
   4422..4490    +  CDS            gL (fragment): GL_EBVB9 - Experimental evidence at protein level: Swiss-Prot protein existence level 1. The heterodimer glycoprotein H-glycoprotein L is required for the fusion of viral and plasma membranes leading to virus entry into the host cell. Acts as a functional inhibitor of gH and maintains gH in an inhibited form. Upon binding to host integrins, gL dissociates from gH leading to activation of the viral fusion glycoproteins gB and gH. Fusion of EBV with B-lymphocytes requires the additional receptor- binding protein gp42, which forms a complex with gH/gL. The heterodimer gH/gL targets also host EPHA
   4507..4540    -  protein_bind   loxP: Cre-mediated recombination occurs in the 8-bp core sequence (GCATACAT). Cre recombinase
   4574..4726    +  CDS            gL (fragment): GL_EBVA8 - Experimental evidence at protein level: Swiss-Prot protein existence level 1. The heterodimer glycoprotein H-glycoprotein L is required for the fusion of viral and plasma membranes leading to virus entry into the host cell. Acts as a functional inhibitor of gH and maintains gH in an inhibited form. Upon binding to host integrins, gL dissociates from gH leading to activation of the viral fusion glycoproteins gB and gH. The heterodimer gH/gL targets also host EPHA2 to promote viral entry. From Epstein-Barr virus (strain AG876) (HHV-4) (Human herpesvirus 4).
   4727..6516    +  rep_origin     oriP: Epstein-Barr virus oriP replication origin (Yates et al., 2000)
   6972..7068    +  rep_origin     M13 ori (fragment): M13 bacteriophage origin of replication; arrow indicates direction of (+) strand synthesis
   7069..7118    -  misc_feature   bom (fragment): basis of mobility region from pBR322
   7220..7255    -  CDS            rop (fragment): Rop protein, which maintains plasmids at low copy number; rop
   7350..7454    +  promoter       AmpR promoter: bla
   7455..8315    +  CDS            AmpR: β-lactamase; bla; confers resistance to ampicillin, carbenicillin, and related antibiotics
   8486..9074    +  rep_origin     ori: high-copy-number ColE1/pMB1/pBR322/pUC origin of replication
   9257..9349    +  CDS            lacI (fragment): lac repressor; lacI; The lac repressor binds to the lac operator to inhibit transcription in E. coli. This inhibition can be relieved by adding lactose or isopropyl-β-D-thiogalactopyranoside (IPTG).
