[The description below was written by a language model from this plasmid's Addgene catalogue record and pLannotate feature annotations shown in this document.]
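Description:
GG-EBNA-TdT-guide1-PGK-Puro is a mammalian CRISPR guide-RNA expression plasmid of about 9.4 kb, built on the GG-EBNA backbone, an Epstein-Barr virus-based episomal vector. In E. coli it is maintained as a high-copy plasmid through a ColE1/pUC-type origin and selected with ampicillin via the β-lactamase gene. Remnants of a pUC-style cloning region (lac promoter and operator, T7 promoter, MCS and lacZα fragments) sit just upstream of the insert. In mammalian cells, the EBNA1 coding sequence and the oriP origin work together. EBNA1 binds oriP to drive replication and tether the plasmid to host chromosomes, so the vector persists as a non-integrating episome through cell divisions.

The payload is a human U6 RNA polymerase III promoter driving a single guide RNA, made up of a spacer directed against the tdTomato sequence fused to the Streptococcus pyogenes Cas9 scaffold. No Cas9 or dCas9 effector is encoded, so that component must be supplied separately. Downstream, a mouse PGK promoter drives puromycin N-acetyltransferase for selection of transfected cells. Two loxP sites in the same orientation flank the PGK-puro cassette and EBNA1, which would in principle allow Cre-mediated excision of this segment, although the record does not describe such a use. The short AAV2 ITR fragment and the partial EBV open reading frames (BRRF2, gL) appear to be carry-over sequence rather than functional elements.

Because the guide targets a fluorescent reporter rather than an endogenous gene, the plasmid serves as a control guide. It was deposited alongside work on reprogramming human cells to pluripotency with CRISPR activators. The depositor and sequencing-derived records differ by one nucleotide in length and show the same feature layout.
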