Addgene plasmid #102903: GG-EBNA-TdT-guide1-PGK-Puro
Purpose: EBNA episome plasmid for U6 promoter-driven expression of a control gRNA targeting TdTomato sequence. Includes PGK-puro selection cassette.
Depositing lab: Timo Otonkoski. Publication: Human pluripotent reprogramming with CRISPR activators. Weltner J, Balboa D, Katayama S, Bespalov M, Krjutskov K, Jouhilahti EM, Trokovic R, Kere J, Otonkoski T. Nat Commun. 2018 Jul 6;9(1):2643. doi: 10.1038/s41467-018-05067-x. PubMed 29980666.
Backbone
  Vector backbone: GG-EBNA
  Vector type: Mammalian Expression, CRISPR
  Selectable markers: Puromycin
Growth in bacteria
  Bacterial resistance: Ampicillin, 100 μg/mL
  Growth temperature: 37°C
  Growth strain: DH5alpha
  Copy number: High Copy
Gene/Insert
  Gene/Insert name: TdT-guide1-PGK-Puro
  gRNA/shRNA sequence: GAGTTCGAGATCGA
  Promoter: U6
  Cloning method: Restriction Enzyme; 5′ cloning site unknown (unknown if destroyed); 3′ cloning site unknown (unknown if destroyed)
  Sequencing primers: 5′ unknown
Terms and licenses: Academic/Nonprofit Terms; Industry Terms: Not Available to Industry
How to cite: GG-EBNA-TdT-guide1-PGK-Puro was a gift from Timo Otonkoski (Addgene plasmid # 102903 ; http://n2t.net/addgene:102903 ; RRID:Addgene_102903)
